>Addgene plasmid #210260 | pBES1-LacOx50-mCh-bla | addgene full sequence | sequence record 415929 | Addgene NGS Result
GATGGAGGCGGATAAAGTTGCAGGACCACTTCTGCGCTCGGCCCTTCCGGCTGGCTGGTTTATTGCTGAT
AAATCTGGAGCCGGTGAGCGTGGGTCTCGCGGTATCATTGCAGCACTGGGGCCAGATGGTAAGCCCTCCC
GTATCGTAGTTATCTACACGACGGGGAGTCAGGCAACTATGGATGAACGAAATAGACAGATCGCTGAGAT
AGGTGCCTCACTGATTAAGCATTGGTAACTGTCAGACCAAGTTTACTCATATATACTTTAGATTGATTTA
AAACTTCATTTTTAATTTAAAAGGATCTAGGTGAAGATCCTTTTTGATAATCTCATGACCAAAATCCCTT
AACGTGAGTTTTCGTTCCACTGAGCGTCAGACCCCGTAGAAAAGATCAAAGGATCTTCTTGAGATCCTTT
TTTTCTGCGCGTAATCTGCTGCTTGCAAACAAAAAAACCACCGCTACCAGCGGTGGTTTGTTTGCCGGAT
CAAGAGCTACCAACTCTTTTTCCGAAGGTAACTGGCTTCAGCAGAGCGCAGATACCAAATACTGTTCTTC
TAGTGTAGCCGTAGTTAGGCCACCACTTCAAGAACTCTGTAGCACCGCCTACATACCTCGCTCTGCTAAT
CCTGTTACCAGTGGCTGCTGCCAGTGGCGATAAGTCGTGTCTTACCGGGTTGGACTCAAGACGATAGTTA
CCGGATAAGGCGCAGCGGTCGGGCTGAACGGGGGGTTCGTGCACACAGCCCAGCTTGGAGCGAACGACCT
ACACCGAACTGAGATACCTACAGCGTGAGCTATGAGAAAGCGCCACGCTTCCCGAAGGGAGAAAGGCGGA
CAGGTATCCGGTAAGCGGCAGGGTCGGAACAGGAGAGCGCACGAGGGAGCTTCCAGGGGGAAACGCCTGG
TATCTTTATAGTCCTGTCGGGTTTCGCCACCTCTGACTTGAGCGTCGATTTTTGTGATGCTCGTCAGGGG
GGCGGAGCCTATGGAAAAACGCCAGCAACGCGGCCTTTTTACGGTTCCTGGCCTTTTGCTGGCCTTTTGC
TCACATGTCTTGAACCTAGGTCTGACGACTAACCTTGATGTTAAATAGGTAAGTTTTTACAGATGCTAGG
CTCCAATTTATAGTGAAGTAAGCAATCGTAAAGTTGGTGATTCTTCCTTTATGGGTATGAGGTAAGGAAT
ATCGACGTGCATATCACTAAAGCCTTCTTTAGTACTTTTCACAGGGTTAGAATCACTATAATGCTGAGCG
ATATTTCGGTTTTTTACTAAGAAAAGACACTGGATAATACATTTGTCGCAGCTTTGATATGATACCTTAT
TTCCCATTTGTTTATTTTTAAGAGTTATGAGGCGTTCTTTTCACACGAGAAACACGTGATAAATGAAGGT
CTTGCGCTGTCTTAATTGTTAAGCTTATGATCGACGTCTTGCTAGAGTGGGTTTTTCAATTGTTATCCGC
TCACAATGATGACTTTGCAATTGTTACCGCTCGCAATTCCGCCTCGTTTGCTAGAGTTACTGTGGCAATT
GTTATCCGCTCACAATTAGCCTAATGCAATTGTTATCCGATCACAATTTAGTTTCCTGAATTTTATCCGC
TCACAATTGTCTTTACCTTGCTAGAGCTACTCTTCAAATTGATCCGCTCACAATTGCCCACCCCTAATTG
TTATCCGCTCACAATTTTCCATCGTTAATTGTTATCCGCTCACAATTTCATCCCCCCTGCTAGAGTTCCC
GCTTTAATTGTTATCCGCTCACAATTTACGGGTCTGAATTGTTATCCGCTCACAATTTCATGGGAGGAAT
TGTTATCCGCTCACAATTTATTACTGCCTGCTAGAGTCCCTTTTATAATTGTTATCCGTCACAATTCTCT
TCGCCTAATTGTTATCCGCTCACAATTAACCCGCGGTAATTGTTATCCGCTCACAATTAATGCTAACATG
CTAGAGCCGCTATGAGAATTGTTATCCGCTCACAATTTCCTTCCTTTAATTGTATCCGCTCACAATTTCC
CCTGTCTAATTGTTATCCGCTCACAATTGTATTTTTTTTGCTAGAGCGTCACTACTGATTGTTATCCGCT
CACAATTTGGCGTCTGGAATTGTTATCCGCTCACAATTTATGGTTATGAATTGTTATCCGCTCACAATTC
CCCTATCTCTGCTAGAGCTTGTCTATTAATTGTTATCCGTTCACAATTTCCGCGACCCAATAGTTATCCG
CTCACAATTCTTTCAATTGTTATCCGCTCACAATTTGTCTCTAGTTGCTAGAGCATGTGTCTCAATTGTT
ATCCGCTCACAATTCCAATGTACCAATTGTTATCCGCTCACAATTGGCACCTTTCAATTGTTATCCGCTC
ACAATTTCGTCCTATGTGCTAGAGTCCAATTACTAATTGTTATCCGCTCACAATTGCCCTTAGCGAATTG
TTATCCGCTCACAATTTTTCTCACACAATTGTTATCCGCTCACAATTCTTCCGGTCTGCTAGAGCTTCCT
ACTTAATTGTTATCCGCTCACAATTTTTTTCTTTGTATTGTTATCCGCTCACAATTGCTTTGATCTAATT
GTTATCCGCTCACAATTTTCCTTTCATGCTAGAGCTCCTGTGTCAATTGTTATCCGCTCATAATTTTAGA
CGTCGAATTGTTATCCGCTCACAATTTGGTAGACTGAATTGTTATCCGCTCACAATTTGCCTTTTGCTGC
TAGAGTTTTCTTTTTAATTGTTATCCGCTCACAATTTCTTTATTATAATTGTTATCCGCCACAATTTCTC
TCTCCTAATTGTTATCCGCTCACAATTATTGCTTGCTTGCTAGAGTTCCTGGTTCAATTGTTATCCGCTC
CAATTCTTAGTAGCTAATTGTTATCCGCTCACAATTCGGCTTTTCTAATTGTTATCCGCTCACAATTTTC
GAGTCGGTGCTAGAGTGTTCGTTCAAATTGCTATCCGCTCACAATTTTCTACCCTTAATTGTTATCCGCT
CACAATTTGAATCGCTTAATTGTTATCCGCTCACAATTGTCCCTTCCTGCTAGAGTTACTTCTTCAATTG
TTATCGCTCACAATTTTCCGTCCGTAATTGTTATCCGCTCACAATTCTGACCCGTAAATTGTTATCCGCT
CACAATTCGTTTCTCCATGCTAGAGCTCTTGCTCCAATTGTTATCCGCTCACAATTTGCTACGCTAATTG
CTATCGCTCACAATTCCTATTATTTAATTGTTATCCGCCACAATTAAGGTCCGCTTGCTAGCAACTGTGC
TCTCGGAGAGAGAGAGGGTGGGATTTTTTTCTTTAAATAAAGGGAGATGTATTCGGAGGAGTTGCATTAA
CGTTGTCCCATGTTTTACAAAAAACGAGTCTGAAAGAACGCCGACTCAATGGCCATCCAAGCGGAATAAC
CTTCTAAAAGAATCATATCCCTATTACCACACCAGTTTATATTACAGGGGAGGTTATTACAGAAATCTAG
GATATCAGACTCAAGGTGTGGCGGACGTCTCGAACCGATCGTGAGTTGGCCTGAGCGTGCCGTCGTTACC
GGAGTGCCCGTATTCGATTTATGTCGACTGTGTGGCTGCGAAAACCCTTAGCGTTACCACTGTGACGATT
GCGTGCGATGCAAAGAGACCGCGTACGGAGCAGGAGAGCAACTGACCGCTCTCAGAGCCCGGGCACAGCA
AGGTCTTCTGAAATTCATGTTTTTTTTTTTTTTACTCTGCATTGCAGTCTCCGCTCTTATTTAGTTTTGC
TTTACGTAAGGTCTCGTTGCTGCCATAAAATAAGCTATGGCCAAGCCTTTGTCTCAAGAAGAATCCACCC
TCATTGAAAGAGCAACGGCTACAATCAACAGCATCCCCATCTCTGAAGACTACAGCGTCGCCAGCGCAGC
TCTCTCTAGCGACGGCCGCATCTTCACTGGTGTCAATGTATATCATTTTACTGGGGGACCTTGTGCAGAA
CTCGTGGTGCTGGGCACTGCTGCTGCTGCGGCAGCTGGCAACCTGACTTGTATCGTCGCGATCGGAAATG
AGAACAGGGGCATCTTGAGCCCCTGCGGACGGTGCCGACAGGTGCTTCTCGATCTGCATCCTGGGATCAA
AGCCATAGTGAAGGACAGTGATGGACAGCCGACGGCAGTTGGGATTCGTGAATTGCTGCCCTCTGGTTAT
GTGTGGGAGGGCTAACTCGAGTAACACCGGGTTGTGTGGCCAAATTTGTTCTGTAGTTGCTGTGAGTTGA
CACGGCTAGTGCTTATGATTTTCCTCGCGTGTGGTGCCTGTACTCAGCCCTATGCCTTATTTGCAACACA
TTTACGTACAGCGCACAAGAGAAGAGAAGATCACTTGAAGATAATAAATATAGGGTTGTAGGCATCTTGT
TTAACTCAAATTTTCTCGTCTTGGTGTGTCGACATGATTGAAATAGTGCCACCAGTTGTGTTTGATGCGT
TTGTTATCTATGCAGTATTGCACAGCAAGGTCTTCTGAAATTCATGTTTTTTTTTTTACTCTGCATTGCA
GTCTCCGCTCTTATTTAGTTTTGCTTTACGTAAGGTCTCGTTGCTGCCATAAAATAATGGTGAGCAAGGG
CGAGGAGGATAACATGGCCATCATCAAGGAGTTCATGCGCTTCAAGGTGCACATGGAGGGCTCCGTGAAC
GGCCACGAGTTCGAGATCGAGGGCGAGGGCGAGGGCCGCCCCTACGAGGGCACCCAGACCGCCAAGCTGA
AGGTGACCAAGGGTGGCCCCCTGCCCTTCGCCTGGGACATCCTGTCCCCTCAGTTCATGTACGGCTCCAA
GGCCTACGTGAAGCACCCCGCCGACATCCCCGACTACTTGAAGCTGTCCTTCCCCGAGGGCTTCAAGTGG
GAGCGCGTGATGAACTTCGAGGACGGCGGCGTGGTGACCGTGACCCAGGACTCCTCCCTGCAGGACGGCG
AGTTCATCTACAAGGTGAAGCTGCGCGGCACCAACTTCCCCTCCGACGGCCCCGTAATGCAGAAGAAGAC
CATGGGCTGGGAGGCCTCCTCCGAGCGGATGTACCCCGAGGACGGCGCCCTGAAGGGCGAGATCAAGCAG
AGGCTGAAGCTGAAGGACGGCGGCCACTACGACGCTGAGGTCAAGACCACCTACAAGGCCAAGAAGCCCG
TGCAGCTGCCCGGCGCCTACAACGTCAACATCAAGTTGGACATCACCTCCCACAACGAGGACTACACCAT
CGTGGAACAGTACGAACGCGCCGAGGGCCGCCACTCCACCGGCGGCATGGACGAGCTGTACAAGTAGGCG
GCCATCGAATTCCTGCAGCCCTTTCCCCCCTCAAATTTCCCCCCTCCTTTTAAAATTTTCATTGCTACTT
GAAAACTTTTTGATATATTTTAACACCAAAACCAGCCGAGATTTTGTGTTCTGTGTTTTGTAAGTTGACT
GTCTGATTGTCTAGAAATATTTTCTGGCAACTAAAATTTTTTTCTTTTTTCCTGTTTTTTTTGTAGGTAG
GTAGGAATGGGGGGGGGGGTAGTTAGGTAGGTTAGTTAGGTTAGTTAGGGGGTTAGTTAGGGGGGTTAGG
CTTAGGATTAGGATTAGACTTAGGCTTAGGATTAGGATTAGGATTAGGATTAGGGTTAATTTTTTCCTCT
TTTTTTTTAACTCACACCTCTATCCTGGATTTTTAATTTTTTTTTTTAGCCATTCGCGGCTCCTTTTTTT
TTTTTTGCGCCAATGTTTAATTTTTTATTGTGTTTTCAATTTTTTTGTCAACCATGCAGCGGCTGTTTTG
TTATGCGGACCCTAACCCTCCTCCCCCCCCCCGCCCGCGCACCTCCATTTTTAAAAATTTTTTTACCGCG
TCCTTCAACCAGAATTTTTTTAAATTTTTTAATTTTTTTTATTTTCCGTGGTTTTGAATCTTAATTTTTC
GACCGGTACGAAGAGCAGGGGTGCAACGGAAGAGTGAAAGGATTAGAGGAAATGGTGGAATTAGCATGAT
CGGAGATTGTGAGGGTTAGGAAAAACGTGAAGAGGGAAATGGTAACTGGACATCGTGCGCGAGGATGGCG
AAGGCTTGAAGCGTGTAGAGAGCGTGTGTAAATGGCCCAAACGGTGTGGGTGGGGTAATAACGCAGAGTG
CTGAGGTGTTTGACAAGTGCCCGCGAGGGGTGCTGGGGAGGAGGAAGCAAGACAGTAAAATCGTCGTGAG
ACGGTGGCTGTGCTCGGGAATCCGTACAAATATACTGAAAATTATTGATGGTTGATATGCGTGGGAACGA
CGCAGGAGGTACCTAGTACAGCGCTTGTTTCGGCGTGGGTATGGTGGCAGGCCCCGTGGCCGGGGGACTG
TTGGGCGCCATCTCCTTGCACCATTCCTTGCGGCGGCGGTGCTCAACGGCCTCAACCTACTACTGGGCTG
CTTCCTAATGCAGGAGTCGCATAAGGGAGAGCGTCGAATGGTGCACTCTCAGTACAATCTGCTCTGATGC
CGCATAGTTAAGCCAGCCCCGACACCCGCCAACACCCGCTGACGCGCCCTGACGGGCTTGTCTGCTCCCG
GCATCCGCTTACAGACAAGCTGTGACCGTCTCCGGGAGCTGCATGTGTCAGAGGTTTTCACCGTCATCAC
CGAAACGCGCGAGACGAAAGGGCCTCGTGATACGCCTATTTTTATAGGTTAATGTCATGATAATAATGGT
TTCTTAGACGTCAGGTGGCACTTTTCGGGGAAATGTGCGCGGAACCCCTATTTGTTTATTTTTCTAAATA
CATTCAAATATGTATCCGCTCATGAGACAATAACCCTGATAAATGCTTCAATAATATTGAAAAAGGAAGA
GTATGAGTATTCAACATTTCCGTGTCGCCCTTATTCCCTTTTTTGCGGCATTTTGCCTTCCTGTTTTTGC
TCACCCAGAAACGCTGGTGAAAGTAAAAGATGCTGAAGATCAGTTGGGTGCACGAGTGGGTTACATCGAA
CTGGATCTCAACAGCGGTAAGATCCTTGAGAGTTTTCGCCCCGAAGAACGTTTTCCAATGATGAGCACTT
TTAAAGTTCTGCTATGTGGCGCGGTATTATCCCGTATTGACGCCGGGCAAGAGCAACTCGGTCGCCGCAT
ACACTATTCTCAGAATGACTTGGTTGAGTACTCACCAGTCACAGAAAAGCATCTTACGGATGGCATGACA
GTAAGAGAATTATGCAGTGCTGCCATAACCATGAGTGATAACACTGCGGCCAACTTACTTCTGACAACGA
TCGGAGGACCGAAGGAGCTAACCGCTTTTTTGCACAACATGGGGGATCATGTAACTCGCCTTGATCGTTG
GGAACCGGAGCTGAATGAAGCCATACCAAACGACGAGCGTGACACCACGATGCCTGTAGCAATGGCAACA
ACGTTGCGCAAACTATTAACTGGCGAACTACTTACTCTAGCTTCCCGGCAACAATTAATAGACTG
Features (pLannotate 1.2.2; 50 found; start..end, strand, type, name):
    409..997     +  rep_origin     ori: high-copy-number ColE1/pMB1/pBR322/pUC origin of replication
   1460..1476    -  protein_bind   lac operator: The lac repressor binds to the lac operator to inhibit transcription in E. coli. This inhibition can be relieved by adding lactose or isopropyl-β-D-thiogalactopyranoside (IPTG). lac repressor encoded by lacI
   1539..1555    -  protein_bind   lac operator: The lac repressor binds to the lac operator to inhibit transcription in E. coli. This inhibition can be relieved by adding lactose or isopropyl-β-D-thiogalactopyranoside (IPTG). lac repressor encoded by lacI
   1568..1588    -  protein_bind   lac operator (fragment): The lac repressor binds to the lac operator to inhibit transcription in E. coli. This inhibition can be relieved by adding lactose or isopropyl-β-D-thiogalactopyranoside (IPTG). lac repressor encoded by lacI
   1678..1694    -  protein_bind   lac operator: The lac repressor binds to the lac operator to inhibit transcription in E. coli. This inhibition can be relieved by adding lactose or isopropyl-β-D-thiogalactopyranoside (IPTG). lac repressor encoded by lacI
   1709..1725    -  protein_bind   lac operator: The lac repressor binds to the lac operator to inhibit transcription in E. coli. This inhibition can be relieved by adding lactose or isopropyl-β-D-thiogalactopyranoside (IPTG). lac repressor encoded by lacI
   1758..1774    -  protein_bind   lac operator: The lac repressor binds to the lac operator to inhibit transcription in E. coli. This inhibition can be relieved by adding lactose or isopropyl-β-D-thiogalactopyranoside (IPTG). lac repressor encoded by lacI
   1789..1805    -  protein_bind   lac operator: The lac repressor binds to the lac operator to inhibit transcription in E. coli. This inhibition can be relieved by adding lactose or isopropyl-β-D-thiogalactopyranoside (IPTG). lac repressor encoded by lacI
   1820..1836    -  protein_bind   lac operator: The lac repressor binds to the lac operator to inhibit transcription in E. coli. This inhibition can be relieved by adding lactose or isopropyl-β-D-thiogalactopyranoside (IPTG). lac repressor encoded by lacI
   1899..1915    -  protein_bind   lac operator: The lac repressor binds to the lac operator to inhibit transcription in E. coli. This inhibition can be relieved by adding lactose or isopropyl-β-D-thiogalactopyranoside (IPTG). lac repressor encoded by lacI
   1930..1946    -  protein_bind   lac operator: The lac repressor binds to the lac operator to inhibit transcription in E. coli. This inhibition can be relieved by adding lactose or isopropyl-β-D-thiogalactopyranoside (IPTG). lac repressor encoded by lacI
   1979..1995    -  protein_bind   lac operator: The lac repressor binds to the lac operator to inhibit transcription in E. coli. This inhibition can be relieved by adding lactose or isopropyl-β-D-thiogalactopyranoside (IPTG). lac repressor encoded by lacI
   2040..2056    -  protein_bind   lac operator: The lac repressor binds to the lac operator to inhibit transcription in E. coli. This inhibition can be relieved by adding lactose or isopropyl-β-D-thiogalactopyranoside (IPTG). lac repressor encoded by lacI
   2089..2105    -  protein_bind   lac operator: The lac repressor binds to the lac operator to inhibit transcription in E. coli. This inhibition can be relieved by adding lactose or isopropyl-β-D-thiogalactopyranoside (IPTG). lac repressor encoded by lacI
   2120..2136    -  protein_bind   lac operator: The lac repressor binds to the lac operator to inhibit transcription in E. coli. This inhibition can be relieved by adding lactose or isopropyl-β-D-thiogalactopyranoside (IPTG). lac repressor encoded by lacI
   2151..2167    -  protein_bind   lac operator: The lac repressor binds to the lac operator to inhibit transcription in E. coli. This inhibition can be relieved by adding lactose or isopropyl-β-D-thiogalactopyranoside (IPTG). lac repressor encoded by lacI
   2198..2218    -  protein_bind   lac operator (fragment): The lac repressor binds to the lac operator to inhibit transcription in E. coli. This inhibition can be relieved by adding lactose or isopropyl-β-D-thiogalactopyranoside (IPTG). lac repressor encoded by lacI
   2233..2250    -  protein_bind   lac operator (fragment): The lac repressor binds to the lac operator to inhibit transcription in E. coli. This inhibition can be relieved by adding lactose or isopropyl-β-D-thiogalactopyranoside (IPTG). lac repressor encoded by lacI
   2257..2273    -  protein_bind   lac operator: The lac repressor binds to the lac operator to inhibit transcription in E. coli. This inhibition can be relieved by adding lactose or isopropyl-β-D-thiogalactopyranoside (IPTG). lac repressor encoded by lacI
   2306..2322    -  protein_bind   lac operator: The lac repressor binds to the lac operator to inhibit transcription in E. coli. This inhibition can be relieved by adding lactose or isopropyl-β-D-thiogalactopyranoside (IPTG). lac repressor encoded by lacI
   2337..2353    -  protein_bind   lac operator: The lac repressor binds to the lac operator to inhibit transcription in E. coli. This inhibition can be relieved by adding lactose or isopropyl-β-D-thiogalactopyranoside (IPTG). lac repressor encoded by lacI
   2368..2384    -  protein_bind   lac operator: The lac repressor binds to the lac operator to inhibit transcription in E. coli. This inhibition can be relieved by adding lactose or isopropyl-β-D-thiogalactopyranoside (IPTG). lac repressor encoded by lacI
   2417..2433    -  protein_bind   lac operator: The lac repressor binds to the lac operator to inhibit transcription in E. coli. This inhibition can be relieved by adding lactose or isopropyl-β-D-thiogalactopyranoside (IPTG). lac repressor encoded by lacI
   2448..2464    -  protein_bind   lac operator: The lac repressor binds to the lac operator to inhibit transcription in E. coli. This inhibition can be relieved by adding lactose or isopropyl-β-D-thiogalactopyranoside (IPTG). lac repressor encoded by lacI
   2479..2495    -  protein_bind   lac operator: The lac repressor binds to the lac operator to inhibit transcription in E. coli. This inhibition can be relieved by adding lactose or isopropyl-β-D-thiogalactopyranoside (IPTG). lac repressor encoded by lacI
   2527..2543    -  protein_bind   lac operator: The lac repressor binds to the lac operator to inhibit transcription in E. coli. This inhibition can be relieved by adding lactose or isopropyl-β-D-thiogalactopyranoside (IPTG). lac repressor encoded by lacI
   2558..2574    -  protein_bind   lac operator: The lac repressor binds to the lac operator to inhibit transcription in E. coli. This inhibition can be relieved by adding lactose or isopropyl-β-D-thiogalactopyranoside (IPTG). lac repressor encoded by lacI
   2589..2605    -  protein_bind   lac operator: The lac repressor binds to the lac operator to inhibit transcription in E. coli. This inhibition can be relieved by adding lactose or isopropyl-β-D-thiogalactopyranoside (IPTG). lac repressor encoded by lacI
   2635..2655    -  protein_bind   lac operator (fragment): The lac repressor binds to the lac operator to inhibit transcription in E. coli. This inhibition can be relieved by adding lactose or isopropyl-β-D-thiogalactopyranoside (IPTG). lac repressor encoded by lacI
   2668..2684    -  protein_bind   lac operator: The lac repressor binds to the lac operator to inhibit transcription in E. coli. This inhibition can be relieved by adding lactose or isopropyl-β-D-thiogalactopyranoside (IPTG). lac repressor encoded by lacI
   2699..2715    -  protein_bind   lac operator: The lac repressor binds to the lac operator to inhibit transcription in E. coli. This inhibition can be relieved by adding lactose or isopropyl-β-D-thiogalactopyranoside (IPTG). lac repressor encoded by lacI
   2748..2764    -  protein_bind   lac operator: The lac repressor binds to the lac operator to inhibit transcription in E. coli. This inhibition can be relieved by adding lactose or isopropyl-β-D-thiogalactopyranoside (IPTG). lac repressor encoded by lacI
   2771..2789    -  promoter       T5 promoter (fragment): bacteriophage T5 promoter for E. coli RNA polymerase, with embedded lac operator
   2809..2825    -  protein_bind   lac operator: The lac repressor binds to the lac operator to inhibit transcription in E. coli. This inhibition can be relieved by adding lactose or isopropyl-β-D-thiogalactopyranoside (IPTG). lac repressor encoded by lacI
   2888..2904    -  protein_bind   lac operator: The lac repressor binds to the lac operator to inhibit transcription in E. coli. This inhibition can be relieved by adding lactose or isopropyl-β-D-thiogalactopyranoside (IPTG). lac repressor encoded by lacI
   2919..2935    -  protein_bind   lac operator: The lac repressor binds to the lac operator to inhibit transcription in E. coli. This inhibition can be relieved by adding lactose or isopropyl-β-D-thiogalactopyranoside (IPTG). lac repressor encoded by lacI
   2966..2986    -  protein_bind   lac operator (fragment): The lac repressor binds to the lac operator to inhibit transcription in E. coli. This inhibition can be relieved by adding lactose or isopropyl-β-D-thiogalactopyranoside (IPTG). lac repressor encoded by lacI
   2999..3015    -  protein_bind   lac operator: The lac repressor binds to the lac operator to inhibit transcription in E. coli. This inhibition can be relieved by adding lactose or isopropyl-β-D-thiogalactopyranoside (IPTG). lac repressor encoded by lacI
   3030..3046    -  protein_bind   lac operator: The lac repressor binds to the lac operator to inhibit transcription in E. coli. This inhibition can be relieved by adding lactose or isopropyl-β-D-thiogalactopyranoside (IPTG). lac repressor encoded by lacI
   3108..3124    -  protein_bind   lac operator: The lac repressor binds to the lac operator to inhibit transcription in E. coli. This inhibition can be relieved by adding lactose or isopropyl-β-D-thiogalactopyranoside (IPTG). lac repressor encoded by lacI
   3139..3155    -  protein_bind   lac operator: The lac repressor binds to the lac operator to inhibit transcription in E. coli. This inhibition can be relieved by adding lactose or isopropyl-β-D-thiogalactopyranoside (IPTG). lac repressor encoded by lacI
   3188..3204    -  protein_bind   lac operator: The lac repressor binds to the lac operator to inhibit transcription in E. coli. This inhibition can be relieved by adding lactose or isopropyl-β-D-thiogalactopyranoside (IPTG). lac repressor encoded by lacI
   3817..4215    +  CDS            BSD: blasticidin S deaminase; Aspergillus terreus BSD; confers resistance to blasticidin
   4607..5317    +  CDS            mCherry: monomeric derivative of DsRed fluorescent protein (Shaner et al., 2004) mammalian codon-optimized
   5324..5341    -  misc_feature   MCS (fragment): pBluescript multiple cloning site
   6320..6477    +  CDS            TcR (fragment): tetracycline efflux protein; tet; confers resistance to tetracycline
   6478..6526    -  misc_feature   bom (fragment): basis of mobility region from pBR322
   6628..6663    -  CDS            rop (fragment): Rop protein, which maintains plasmids at low copy number; rop
   6758..6862    +  promoter       AmpR promoter: bla
   6863..238     +  CDS            AmpR (across the origin): β-lactamase; bla; confers resistance to ampicillin, carbenicillin, and related antibiotics
