[The description below was written by a language model from this plasmid's Addgene catalogue record and pLannotate feature annotations shown in this document.]
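Description:
pBES1-LacOx50-mCh-bla is a genomic integration construct for Trypanosoma brucei, built on the pGEM-3 cloning backbone (about 7.5 kb in total). In E. coli it is maintained by a high-copy ColE1/pUC-type origin and selected with ampicillin through the β-lactamase gene and its native promoter. Short remnants of pBR322-derived sequence (fragments of TcR, bom and rop) are also annotated but are not functional parts. The plasmid does not replicate in trypanosomes. According to the depositor's note, it is linearised by restriction digestion before transfection so that the released cassette can integrate at the target locus.

The payload is a roughly 1.9 kb array of tandem lac operator sites, nominally 50 copies. The automated annotation picks up about forty of them as full or partial operators, plus one spurious T5 promoter fragment hit that reflects an embedded operator. The array is followed on the same strand by a blasticidin S deaminase (BSD) coding sequence and then an mCherry coding sequence. The stated purpose is to place the LacO repeats and mCherry upstream of the promoter of bloodstream-form expression site 1 (BES1), with a drug marker downstream of that promoter. The record is inconsistent about the marker: the purpose line names hygromycin, whereas the plasmid name, the selectable-marker field and the annotated BSD gene all indicate blasticidin. The BES1 targeting sequences, the promoter and the trypanosome RNA-processing regions flanking the genes are not annotated in the feature table.

Once integrated, the operator array can be bound by a fluorescently tagged LacI repressor expressed in the same cell, marking the position of the expression-site locus in the nucleus. This matches the associated publication on an optimised LacO-LacI system for imaging genomic loci in T. brucei.
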