Addgene plasmid #210260: pBES1-LacOx50-mCh-bla
Purpose: Integrates 50xLacO repeats and an mCherry gene upstream of the BES1 promoter with a hygromycin drug selection marker downstream of the promoter.
Depositing lab: Calvin Tiengwe. Depositing organization: Imperial College London. Publication: Imaging of genomic loci in Trypanosoma brucei using an optimised LacO-LacI system. Budzak J, Goodwin I, Tiengwe C, Rudenko G. Mol Biochem Parasitol. 2023 Dec;256:111598. doi: 10.1016/j.molbiopara.2023.111598. Epub 2023 Nov 3. PubMed 37923299.
Backbone
  Vector backbone: pGEM-3
  Backbone manufacturer: Promega
  Backbone size w/o insert (bp): 2257
  Total vector size (bp): 7491
  Selectable markers: Blasticidin
Growth in bacteria
  Bacterial resistance: Ampicillin, 100 μg/mL
  Growth temperature: 37°C
  Growth strain: DH5alpha
  Copy number: Unknown
Gene/Insert 1
  Gene/Insert name: 50xLacO repeats derived from: PMID: 12864855.
  Species: Synthetic; E. coli
  Insert size (bp): 1887
Gene/Insert 2
  Gene/Insert name: mCherry
  Insert size (bp): 708
Terms and licenses: Academic/Nonprofit Terms; Industry Terms: Not Available to Industry
Depositor comments: Digest with AvrII + KpnI for transfection into trypanosomes.
How to cite: pBES1-LacOx50-mCh-bla was a gift from Calvin Tiengwe (Addgene plasmid # 210260 ; http://n2t.net/addgene:210260 ; RRID:Addgene_210260)
